Addgene plasmid #148189: pnEA-NvM-DmThor-CLL78AAA_Z
Purpose: Bacterial Expression of DmThor-CLL78AAA
Depositing lab: Elisa Izaurralde. Depositing organization: Max Planck Institute for Developmental Biology. Publication: 4E-BPs require non-canonical 4E-binding motifs and a lateral surface of eIF4E to repress translation. Igreja C, Peter D, Weiler C, Izaurralde E. Nat Commun. 2014 Sep 2;5:4790. doi: 10.1038/ncomms5790. PubMed 25179781.
Backbone
  Vector backbone: Unknown
  Vector type: Bacterial Expression
Growth in bacteria
  Bacterial resistance: Ampicillin, 100 μg/mL
  Growth temperature: 37°C
  Growth strain: DH5alpha
  Copy number: Low Copy
Gene/Insert
  Gene/Insert name: DmThor-CLL78AAA
  Species: D. melanogaster (fly)
  Mutation: two silent mutations compared to the sequence given by NCBI:NM_057947.4
  Entrez Gene: Thor (a.k.a. Dmel_CG8846, 153432_at, 43-BP, 4E-BP, 4E-BP1, 4EBP, 4e-BP, 4e-bp, 4eBP, 4ebp, BcDNA.HL08053, BcDNA:HL08053, CG8846, CT8705, Dm 4E-BP, Dmel\CG8846, Phas1, Thor/EIF4EBP, anon-WO0172774.158, d4E-BP, d4E-BP1, d4EBP, d4e-bp, d4eBP, dthor, eIF4E-BP, l(2)06270, l(2)k07736, l(2)k13517, pp20, thor)
  Cloning method: Unknown
Terms and licenses: Academic/Nonprofit Terms; Industry Terms: Not Available to Industry
Depositor comments: Plasmids from this collection were made available to the research community and donated after the lab closed. Please note that the sequence provided by the depositing laboratory may be theoretical/predicted or based on Sanger sequencing results. There may be discrepancies between sequencing results obtained by Addgene and the depositor sequence. If an Addgene verified sequence is not available, please contact before placing your order to request that our lab fully sequence the plasmid.
How to cite: pnEA-NvM-DmThor-CLL78AAA_Z was a gift from Elisa Izaurralde (Addgene plasmid # 148189 ; http://n2t.net/addgene:148189 ; RRID:Addgene_148189)
