[The description below was written by a language model from this plasmid's Addgene catalogue record and pLannotate feature annotations shown in this document.]
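Description:
pnEA-NvM-DmThor-CLL78AAA_Z is a 6,283 nt bacterial expression plasmid for producing a mutant form of the Drosophila melanogaster translational repressor Thor (4E-BP) in E. coli. The catalogue lists the backbone as unknown, but the annotated features show a pET-like, pBR322-derived architecture: a ColE1/pMB1-type origin accompanied by the bom mobility region and the rop gene, which keeps copy number low, consistent with the record's "low copy" designation. Selection is with ampicillin. Only a short β-lactamase fragment is annotated at the start of the sequence, probably because the gene spans the numbering origin of the circular record. Several disrupted tetracycline-resistance fragments and a tet promoter remain as non-functional remnants of the parental vector.

The expression cassette consists of a T7 promoter followed by a lac operator and the phage T7 gene 10 ribosome binding site, with a plasmid-borne lacI gene supplying repressor. Expression therefore requires a host providing T7 RNA polymerase and is inducible with IPTG. The open reading frame begins with a cytosolic maltose binding protein lacking its signal sequence, placed upstream of the Thor coding sequence to give an N-terminal MBP fusion that aids solubility and affinity purification. A short fragment annotated as a T7 gene 10B-derived solubility tag and the T7 terminator follow the insert. The name indicates a CLL-to-AAA substitution around residue 78, though the record does not explain it. The mutation field notes only two silent changes relative to the reference transcript. The associated study concerns non-canonical eIF4E-binding motifs in 4E-BPs, so the recombinant protein is presumably intended for in vitro eIF4E binding or structural work.
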