Features (pLannotate 1.2.2; 19 found; start..end, strand, type, name):
      1..169     +  CDS            bla(M) (fragment): β-lactamase lacking the signal sequence; bla(M); allows cytosolic expression of β-lactamase
    341..929     +  rep_origin     ori: high-copy-number ColE1/pMB1/pBR322/pUC origin of replication
   1115..1257    -  misc_feature   bom: basis of mobility region from pBR322
   1359..1550    -  CDS            rop: Rop protein, which maintains plasmids at low copy number; rop
   1567..1947    +  CDS            YPB1_ECOLX: Protein predicted: Swiss-Prot protein existence level 4. From Escherichia coli.
   2189..2813    -  CDS            TcR (fragment): tetracycline efflux protein; tet; confers resistance to tetracycline
   2828..2849    -  protein_bind   CAP binding site: CAP binding activates transcription in the presence of cAMP. E. coli catabolite activator protein
   2862..3944    -  CDS            lacI: lac repressor; lacI; The lac repressor binds to the lac operator to inhibit transcription in E. coli. This inhibition can be relieved by adding lactose or isopropyl-β-D-thiogalactopyranoside (IPTG).
   3945..4022    -  promoter       lacI promoter: lacI
   4030..4309    -  CDS            TcR (fragment): tetracycline efflux protein; tet; confers resistance to tetracycline
   4331..4349    +  promoter       T7 promoter: promoter for bacteriophage T7 RNA polymerase
   4350..4374    +  protein_bind   lac operator: The lac repressor binds to the lac operator to inhibit transcription in E. coli. This inhibition can be relieved by adding lactose or isopropyl-β-D-thiogalactopyranoside (IPTG). lac repressor encoded by lacI
   4389..4411    +  RBS            RBS: efficient ribosome binding site from bacteriophage T7 gene 10 (Olins and Rangwala, 1989)
   4422..5518    +  CDS            MBP (fragment): maltose binding protein from E. coli; malE (mutated); This version of the gene does not encode a signal sequence, so MBP will remain in the cytosol.
   5573..5923    +  CDS            Thor: 4EBP_DROME - Experimental evidence at protein level: Swiss-Prot protein existence level 1. Repressor of translation initiation that regulates eIF4E1 activity by preventing its assembly into the eIF4F complex (PubMed:11389445, PubMed:19804760, PubMed:25702871). Hypophosphorylated form competes with eIF4G1 and strongly binds to eIF4E1, leading to repress translation (PubMed:25702871). In contrast, hyperphosphorylated form dissociates from eIF4E1, allowing interaction between eIF4G1 and eIF4E1, leading to initiation of translation (PubMed:25702871). Acts as a regulator of various biological proce
   5967..6016    +  CDS            SET1 (fragment): solubility-enhancement tag derived from T7 phage gene 10B
   6024..6071    +  terminator     T7 terminator: transcription terminator for bacteriophage T7 RNA polymerase
   6094..6198    -  CDS            TcR (fragment): tetracycline efflux protein; tet; confers resistance to tetracycline
   6246..6274    -  promoter       tet promoter: E. coli promoter for tetracycline efflux protein gene
>Addgene plasmid #148189 | pnEA-NvM-DmThor-CLL78AAA_Z | depositor full sequence | sequence record 290637 | Full Sequence
ATAAATCTGGAGCCGGTGAGCGTGGGTCTCGCGGTATCATTGCAGCACTGGGGCCAGATGGTAAGCCCTC
CCGTATCGTAGTTATCTACACGACGGGGAGTCAGGCAACTATGGATGAACGAAATAGACAGATCGCTGAG
ATAGGTGCCTCACTGATTAAGCATTGGTAACTGTCAGACCAAGTTTACTCATATATACTTTAGATTGATT
TAAAACTTCATTTTTAATTTAAAAGGATCTAGGTGAAGATCCTTTTTGATAATCTCATGACCAAAATCCC
TTAACGTGAGTTTTCGTTCCACTGAGCGTCAGACCCCGTAGAAAAGATCAAAGGATCTTCTTGAGATCCT
TTTTTTCTGCGCGTAATCTGCTGCTTGCAAACAAAAAAACCACCGCTACCAGCGGTGGTTTGTTTGCCGG
ATCAAGAGCTACCAACTCTTTTTCCGAAGGTAACTGGCTTCAGCAGAGCGCAGATACCAAATACTGTCCT
TCTAGTGTAGCCGTAGTTAGGCCACCACTTCAAGAACTCTGTAGCACCGCCTACATACCTCGCTCTGCTA
ATCCTGTTACCAGTGGCTGCTGCCAGTGGCGATAAGTCGTGTCTTACCGGGTTGGACTCAAGACGATAGT
TACCGGATAAGGCGCAGCGGTCGGGCTGAACGGGGGGTTCGTGCACACAGCCCAGCTTGGAGCGAACGAC
CTACACCGAACTGAGATACCTACAGCGTGAGCTATGAGAAAGCGCCACGCTTCCCGAAGGGAGAAAGGCG
GACAGGTATCCGGTAAGCGGCAGGGTCGGAACAGGAGAGCGCACGAGGGAGCTTCCAGGGGGAAACGCCT
GGTATCTTTATAGTCCTGTCGGGTTTCGCCACCTCTGACTTGAGCGTCGATTTTTGTGATGCTCGTCAGG
GGGGCGGAGCCTATGGAAAAACGCCAGCAACGCGGCCTTTTTACGGTTCCTGGCCTTTTGCTGGCCTTTT
GCTCACATGTTCTTTCCTGCGTTATCCCCTGATTCTGTGGATAACCGTATTACCGCCTTTGAGTGAGCTG
ATACCGCTCGCCGCAGCCGAACGACCGAGCGCAGCGAGTCAGTGAGCGAGGAAGCGGAAGAGCGCCTGAT
GCGGTATTTTCTCCTTACGCATCTGTGCGGTATTTCACACCGCATATATGGTGCACTCTCAGTACAATCT
GCTCTGATGCCGCATAGTTAAGCCAGTATACACTCCGCTATCGCTACGTGACTGGGTCATGGCTGCGCCC
CGACACCCGCCAACACCCGCTGACGCGCCCTGACGGGCTTGTCTGCTCCCGGCATCCGCTTACAGACAAG
CTGTGACCGTCTCCGGGAGCTGCATGTGTCAGAGGTTTTCACCGTCATCACCGAAACGCGCGAGGCAGCT
GCGGTAAAGCTCATCAGCGTGGTCGTGAAGCGATTCACAGATGTCTGCCTGTTCATCCGCGTCCAGCTCG
TTGAGTTTCTCCAGAAGCGTTAATGTCTGGCTTCTGATAAAGCGGGCCATGTTAAGGGCGGTTTTTTCCT
GTTTGGTCACTGATGCCTCCGTGTAAGGGGGATTTCTGTTCATGGGGGTAATGATACCGATGAAACGAGA
GAGGATGCTCACGATACGGGTTACTGATGATGAACATGCCCGGTTACTGGAACGTTGTGAGGGTAAACAA
CTGGCGGTATGGATGCGGCGGGACCAGAGAAAAATCACTCAGGGTCAATGCCAGCGCTTCGTTAATACAG
ATGTAGGTGTTCCACAGGGTAGCCAGCAGCATCCTGCGATGCAGATCCGGAACATAATGGTGCAGGGCGC
TGACTTCCGCGTTTCCAGACTTTACGAAACACGGAAACCGAAGACCATTCATGTTGTTGCTCAGGTCGCA
GACGTTTTGCAGCAGCAGTCGCTTCACGTTCGCTCGCGTATCGGTGATTCATTCTGCTAACCAGTAAGGC
AACCCCGCCAGCCTAGCCGGGTCCTCAACGACAGGAGCACGATCATGCGCACCCGTGGCCAGGACCCAAC
GCTGCCCGAGATGCGCCGCGTGCGGCTGCTGGAGATGGCGGACGCGATGGATATGTTCTGCCAAGGGTTG
GTTTGCGCATTCACAGTTCTCCGCAAGAATTGATTGGCTCCAATTCTTGGAGTGGTGAATCCGTTAGCGA
GGTGCCGCCGGCTTCCATTCAGGTCGAGGTGGCCCGGCTCCATGCACCGCGACGCAACGCGGGGAGGCAG
ACAAGGTATAGGGCGGCGCCTACAATCCATGCCAACCCGTTCCATGTGCTCGCCGAGGCGGCATAAATCG
CCGTGACGATCAGCGGTCCAGTGATCGAAGTTAGGCTGGTAAGAGCCGCGAGCGATCCTTGAAGCTGTCC
CTGATGGTCGTCATCTACCTGCCTGGACAGCATGGCCTGCAACGCGGGCATCCCGATGCCGCCGGAAGCG
AGAAGAATCATAATGGGGAAGGCCATCCAGCCTCGCGTCGCGAACGCCAGCAAGACGTAGCCCAGCGCGT
CGGCCGCCATGCCGGCGATAATGGCCTGCTTCTCGCCGAAACGTTTGGTGGCGGGACCAGTGACGAAGGC
TTGAGCGAGGGCGTGCAAGATTCCGAATACCGCAAGCGACAGGCCGATCATCGTCGCGCTCCAGCGAAAG
CGGTCCTCGCCGAAAATGACCCAGAGCGCTGCCGGCACCTGTCCTACGAGTTGCATGATAAAGAAGACAG
TCATAAGTGCGGCGACGATAGTCATGCCCCGCGCCCACCGGAAGGAGCTGACTGGGTTGAAGGCTCTCAA
GGGCATCGGTCGAGATCCCGGTGCCTAATGAGTGAGCTAACTTACATTAATTGCGTTGCGCTCACTGCCC
GCTTTCCAGTCGGGAAACCTGTCGTGCCAGCTGCATTAATGAATCGGCCAACGCGCGGGGAGAGGCGGTT
TGCGTATTGGGCGCCAGGGTGGTTTTTCTTTTCACCAGTGAGACGGGCAACAGCTGATTGCCCTTCACCG
CCTGGCCCTGAGAGAGTTGCAGCAAGCGGTCCACGCTGGTTTGCCCCAGCAGGCGAAAATCCTGTTTGAT
GGTGGTTAACGGCGGGATATAACATGAGCTGTCTTCGGTATCGTCGTATCCCACTACCGAGATATCCGCA
CCAACGCGCAGCCCGGACTCGGTAATGGCGCGCATTGCGCCCAGCGCCATCTGATCGTTGGCAACCAGCA
TCGCAGTGGGAACGATGCCCTCATTCAGCATTTGCATGGTTTGTTGAAAACCGGACATGGCACTCCAGTC
GCCTTCCCGTTCCGCTATCGGCTGAATTTGATTGCGAGTGAGATATTTATGCCAGCCAGCCAGACGCAGA
CGCGCCGAGACAGAACTTAATGGGCCCGCTAACAGCGCGATTTGCTGGTGACCCAATGCGACCAGATGCT
CCACGCCCAGTCGCGTACCGTCTTCATGGGAGAAAATAATACTGTTGATGGGTGTCTGGTCAGAGACATC
AAGAAATAACGCCGGAACATTAGTGCAGGCAGCTTCCACAGCAATGGCATCCTGGTCATCCAGCGGATAG
TTAATGATCAGCCCACTGACGCGTTGCGCGAGAAGATTGTGCACCGCCGCTTTACAGGCTTCGACGCCGC
TTCGTTCTACCATCGACACCACCACGCTGGCACCCAGTTGATCGGCGCGAGATTTAATCGCCGCGACAAT
TTGCGACGGCGCGTGCAGGGCCAGACTGGAGGTGGCAACGCCAATCAGCAACGACTGTTTGCCCGCCAGT
TGTTGTGCCACGCGGTTGGGAATGTAATTCAGCTCCGCCATCGCCGCTTCCACTTTTTCCCGCGTTTTCG
CAGAAACGTGGCTGGCCTGGTTCACCACGCGGGAAACGGTCTGATAAGAGACACCGGCATACTCTGCGAC
ATCGTATAACGTTACTGGTTTCACATTCACCACCCTGAATTGACTCTCTTCCGGGCGCTATCATGCCATA
CCGCGAAAGGTTTTGCGCCATTCGATGGTGTCCGGGATCTCGACGCTCTCCCTTATGCGACTCCTGCATT
AGGAAGCAGCCCAGTAGTAGGTTGAGGCCGTTGAGCACCGCCGCCGCAAGGAATGGTGCATGCAAGGAGA
TGGCGCCCAACAGTCCCCCGGCCACGGGGCCTGCCACCATACCCACGCCGAAACAAGCGCTCATGAGCCC
GAAGTGGCGAGCCCGATCTTCCCCATCGGTGATGTCGGCGATATAGGCGCCAGCAACCGCACCTGTGGCG
CCGGTGATGCCGGCCACGATGCGTCCGGCGTAGAGGATCGAGATCTCGATCCCGCGAAATTAATACGACT
CACTATAGGGGAATTGTGAGCGGATAACAATTCCCCACTAGTAATAATTTTGTTTAACTTTAAGAAGGAG
ATATACCATGGAAACTGAAGAAGGTAAACTGGTAATCTGGATTAACGGCGATAAAGGCTATAACGGTCTC
GCTGAAGTCGGTAAGAAATTCGAGAAAGATACCGGAATTAAAGTCACCGTTGAGCATCCGGATAAACTGG
AAGAGAAATTCCCACAGGTTGCGGCAACTGGCGATGGCCCTGACATTATCTTCTGGGCACACGACCGCTT
TGGTGGCTACGCTCAATCTGGCCTGTTGGCTGAAATCACCCCGGACAAAGCGTTCCAGGACAAGCTGTAT
CCGTTTACCTGGGATGCCGTACGTTACAACGGCAAGCTGATTGCTTACCCGATCGCTGTTGAAGCGTTAT
CGCTGATTTATAACAAAGACCTGCTGCCGAACCCGCCAAAAACCTGGGAAGAGATCCCGGCGCTGGATAA
AGAACTGAAAGCGAAAGGTAAGAGCGCCCTGATGTTCAACCTGCAAGAACCGTACTTCACCTGGCCGCTG
ATTGCTGCTGACGGGGGTTATGCGTTCAAGTATGAAAACGGCAAGTACGACATTAAAGACGTGGGCGTGG
ATAACGCTGGCGCGAAAGCGGGTCTGACCTTCCTGGTTGACCTGATTAAAAACAAACACATGAATGCAGA
CACCGATTACTCCATCGCAGAAGCTGCCTTTAATAAAGGCGAAACAGCGATGACCATCAACGGCCCGTGG
GCATGGTCCAACATCGACACCAGCAAAGTGAATTATGGTGTAACGGTACTGCCGACCTTCAAGGGTCAAC
CATCCAAACCGTTCGTTGGCGTGCTGAGCGCAGGTATTAACGCCGCCAGTCCGAACAAAGAGCTGGCAAA
AGAGTTCCTCGAAAACTATCTGCTGACTGATGAAGGTCTGGAAGCGGTTAATAAAGACAAACCGCTGGGT
GCCGTAGCGCTGAAGTCTTACGAGGAAGAGTTGGCGAAAGATCCACGTATTGCCGCCACGATGGAAAACG
CCCAGAAAGGTGAAATCATGCCGAACATCCCGCAGATGTCCGCTTTCTGGTATGCCGTGCGTACTGCGGT
GATCAACGCCGCCAGCGGTCGTCAGACTGTCGATGAAGCCCTTAAAGACGCGCAGACTGGTACCGGCAGC
GGCGAAAACCTTTACTTCCAGGGCCATATGCTCGAGCTTAAGATGTCCGCTTCACCCACCGCCCGTCAAG
CCATCACCCAGGCCCTGCCCATGATCACCAGGAAGGTTGTCATCTCGGATCCGATCCAGATGCCCGAGGT
GTACTCCTCGACGCCCGGCGGAACCCTCTACTCCACCACTCCTGGAGGCACCAAACTTATCTACGAGCGG
GCTTTCATGAAGAATCTCCGTGGCTCCCCATTGAGCCAAACTCCGCCGTCCAACGTGCCCAGTGCTGCGG
CGAGGGGCACTCCGCGTACTCCCTTCCGCAAGTGCGTGCCCGTCCCCACGGAACTGATCAAGCAGACCAA
GTCGCTGAAGATCGAGGACCAGGAACAGTTCCAACTGGATCTGCAATTGGGATCCTAATAGTCTAGAGCT
AGCCCTAGGAGATCCGGCTGCTAACAAAGCCCGAAAGGAAGCTGAGTTGGCTGCTGCCACCGCTGAGCAA
TAACTAGCATAACCCCTTGGGGCCTCTAAACGGGTCTTGAGGGGTTTTTTGCTGAAAGGAGGAACTATAT
CCGGATATCCCGCAAGAGGCCCGGCAGTACCGGCATAACCAAGCCTATGCCTACAGCATCCAGGGTGACG
GTGCCGAGGATGACGATGAGCGCATTGTTAGATTTCATACACGGTGCCTGACTGCGTTAGCAATTTAACT
GTGATAAACTACCGCATTAAAGCTTATCGATGATAAGCTGTCAAACATGAGAA
